>Addgene plasmid #39637 | KHBD00542 | depositor partial sequence | sequence record 50077 | KHBD00542 sequence 1251 bps
ATGGATCCCGACTGTTTTGCGATGTCCTCGTACCAGTTCGTCAACTCGCTGGCCTCCTGTTATCCGCAGC
AGATGAATCCGCAGCAGAATCACCCGGGAGCGGGAAATTCGAGTGCAGGCGGCAGCGGTGGAGGGGCGGG
CGGTAGCGGGGGCGTGGTGCCCAGCGGCGGAACGAACGGCGGTCAGGGCAGTGCGGGGGCGGCCACTCCG
GGGGCGAACGACTACTTCCCAGCCGCGGCGGCCTATACGCCTAACCTGTATCCAAACACACCGCAGGCCC
ACTACGCCAATCAGGCGGCCTACGGCGGACAGGGAAATCCGGATATGGTGGACTACACGCAGCTACAGCC
GCAGCGACTGCTCCTGCAGCAGCAGCAGCAACAGCAACAGCAGCAACATGCCCATGCAGCGGCAGCAGTT
GCTGCCCAGCAGCAGCAGCAACTCGCCCAGCAGCAACACCCGCAACAGCAGCAACAGCAGCAGCAGGCGA
ACATCAGTTGCAAGTACGCCAACGATCCAGTGACGCCGGGCGGAAGTGGGGGCGGGGGTGTTTCCGGTAG
CAACAACAATAACAATAGCGCCAACAGCAACAACAACAACAGCCAGTCGCTAGCCAGTCCACAGGATCTG
TCCACCAGGGACATATCGCCCAAACTGTCGCCCAGCTCAGTGGTAGAGAGTGTGGCCCGATCGCTGAACA
AGGGCGTCCTGGGCGGAAGCTTGGCGGCCGCCGCTGCCGCCGCCGGCTTGAACAACAACCACAGCGGATC
GGGAGTGTCCGGAGGACCTGGAAACGTCAATGTTCCCATGCACAGTCCGGGGGGCGGGGATTCGGACTCC
GAGAGCGATAGCGGCAATGAGGCGGGCAGTAGCCAGAACAGCGGCAATGGAAAGAAGAACCCGCCGCAGA
TATATCCGTGGATGAAGCGAGTACATCTCGGGACGAGTACTGTGAATGCCAATGGCGAGACGAAACGACA
ACGGACCTCATACACCCGCTACCAGACGCTGGAGCTGGAGAAGGAGTTCCACTTCAACCGCTACCTGACC
CGCCGCCGCAGAATCGAGATCGCGCATGCCCTGTGTCTCACGGAGCGGCAGATCAAGATCTGGTTCCAGA
ACCGGCGCATGAAGTGGAAGAAGGAGCACAAGATGGCCTCGATGAACATCGTACCCTACCACATGGGTCC
ATATGGCCACCCGTACCACCAGTTCGATATCCATCCGTCGCAGTTCGCGCACCTAAGCGCA
