>Addgene plasmid #39637 | KHBD00542 | addgene partial sequence | sequence record 52453 | M13-F20 5'-TGTAAAACGACGGCCAGT-3'
GATTTTATTTTGACTGATAGTGACCTGTTCGTTGCAACAAATTGATGAGCAATGCTTTTTTATAATGCCA
ACTTTGTACAAAAAAGTTGGCACCATGGATCCCGACTGTTTTGCGATGTCCTCGTACCAGTTCGTCAACT
CGCTGGCCTCCTGTTATCCGCAGCAGATGAATCCGCAGCAGAATCACCCGGGAGCGGGAAATTCGAGTGC
AGGCGGCAGCGGTGGAGGGGCGGGCGGTAGCGGGGGCGTGGTGCCCAGCGGCGGAACGAACGGCGGTCAG
GGCAGTGCGGGGGCGGCCACTCCGGGGGCGAACGACTACTTCCCAGCCGCGGCGGCCTATACGCCTAACC
TGTATCCAAACACACCGCAGGCCCACTACGCCAATCAGGCGGCCTACGGCGGACAGGGAAATCCGGATAT
GGTGGACTACACGCAGCTACAGCCGCAGCGACTGCTCCTGCAGCAGCAGCAGCAACAGCAACAGCAGCAA
CATGCCCATGCAGCGGCAGCAGTTGCTGCCCAGCAGCAGCAGCAACTCGCCCAGCAGCAACACCCGCAAC
AGCAGCAACAGCAGCAGCAGGCGAACATCAGTTGCAAGTACGCCAACGATCCAGTGACGCCGGGCGGAAG
TGGGGGCGGGGGTGTTTCCGGTAGCAACAACAATAACAATAGCGCCAACAGCAACAACAACAACAGCCAG
TCGCTAGCCAGTCCACAGGATCTGTCCACCAGGGACATATCGCCCAAACTGTCGCCCAGCTCAGTGGTAG
AGAGTGTGGCCCGATCGCTGA
