[The description below was written by a language model from this plasmid's Addgene catalogue record.]
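Description:
KHBD00542 is a Gateway entry clone built in the pDONR221 backbone (Invitrogen), carrying the open reading frame of the Drosophila melanogaster gene Sex combs reduced (Scr, CG1030), a Hox-family homeodomain transcription factor. The insert is recorded as 1251 bp in a backbone of about 2.5 kb after recombination. The plasmid is maintained in E. coli as a high-copy construct under kanamycin selection. No feature table is supplied with the record, so details such as the exact origin of replication and the positions of the recombination sites are not documented here. As a product of Gateway cloning into a DONR vector, the ORF would be expected to sit between attL sites, with flanking M13 forward and reverse primer sites used for sequence verification.

The record lists no promoter, which fits the role of an entry clone: it is not an expression construct itself but a sequence-verified source from which the ORF can be moved by LR recombination into any compatible destination vector that supplies the promoter, tags and host-specific elements. The depositor notes that ORFs in this collection were cloned open-ended, without a stop codon, so the Scr coding sequence can be fused in frame to C-terminal tags or domains provided by the destination vector, and a stop codon must come from that vector. The clone belongs to a collection of Drosophila transcription factor ORFs assembled for automated protein–DNA interaction screening of fly regulatory elements. It is suited to generating fusion constructs for such interaction assays or for other expression studies of Scr.
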