Addgene plasmid #39637: KHBD00542
Depositing lab: Bart Deplancke. Depositing organization: Swiss Federal Institute of Technology (EPFL). Publication: Automated protein-DNA interaction screening of Drosophila regulatory elements. Korneel Hens, Jean-Daniel Feuz, Alina Isakova, Antonina Lagovitina, Andreas Massouras, Julien Bryois, Patrick Callaerts, Susan E. Celniker, Bart Deplancke. Nat Methods. 2011 Oct 30;8(12):1065-70. 10.1038/nmeth.1763 PubMed 22037703.
Backbone
  Vector backbone: pDONR221
  Backbone manufacturer: Invitrogen
  Backbone size w/o insert (bp): 2536
  Vector type: Gateway DONR vector
Growth in bacteria
  Bacterial resistance: Kanamycin, 50 μg/mL
  Growth temperature: 37°C
  Growth strain: DH5alpha
  Copy number: High Copy
Gene/Insert
  Gene/Insert name: CG1030 (alt names: FBgn0003339; Scr; Sex combs reduced)
  Species: D. melanogaster (fly)
  Insert size (bp): 1251
  Entrez Gene: Scr (a.k.a. Dmel_CG1030, BG:DS07876.2, CG1030, DmScr, Dmel\CG1030, Msc, SCR, l(3)84Af, scr)
  Promoter: none
  Cloning method: Gateway Cloning
  Sequencing primers: 5′ M13-F20; 3′ M13R
Terms and licenses: Academic/Nonprofit Terms; Industry Terms: Not Available to Industry
Depositor comments: Please note that the ORFs in this collection were cloned open-ended (without a stop codon).
How to cite: KHBD00542 was a gift from Bart Deplancke (Addgene plasmid # 39637 ; http://n2t.net/addgene:39637 ; RRID:Addgene_39637)
